Addgene plasmid #77236: MYLK2 gRNA (BRDN0001162373)
Purpose: 3rd generation lentiviral gRNA plasmid targeting human MYLK2
Depositing lab: John Doench & David Root. Depositing organization: Broad Institute. Publication: Optimized sgRNA design to maximize activity and minimize off-target effects of CRISPR-Cas9. Doench JG, Fusi N, Sullender M, Hegde M, Vaimberg EW, Donovan KF, Smith I, Tothova Z, Wilen C, Orchard R, Virgin HW, Listgarten J, Root DE. Nat Biotechnol. 2016 Jan 18. doi: 10.1038/nbt.3437. PubMed 26780180.
Backbone
  Vector backbone: lentiGuide-Puro
  Backbone manufacturer: Zhang Lab (Addgene plasmid # 52963)
  Vector type: Mammalian Expression, Lentiviral, CRISPR
  Selectable markers: Puromycin
Growth in bacteria
  Bacterial resistance: Ampicillin, 100 μg/mL
  Growth temperature: 37°C
  Growth strain: DH5alpha
  Copy number: High Copy
Gene/Insert
  Gene/Insert name: MYLK2 (alt names: MYLK2; NM_033118.3)
  gRNA/shRNA sequence: CTGGAACTCAATCCCCCTCG
  Species: H. sapiens (human)
  Entrez Gene: MYLK2 (a.k.a. KMLC, MLCK, MLCK2, skMLCK)
  Promoter: hU6
  Cloning method: Unknown
  Sequencing primers: 5′ U6-F; 3′ pS2-R
Terms and licenses: Academic/Nonprofit Terms; Industry Terms: Not Available to Industry
Depositor comments: The gRNA was designed to target the following Genbank reference sequence(s): NM_033118.3. Note that this plasmid does NOT contain Cas9. It should be used in conjunction with lentiCas9-Blast (Addgene #52962) or otherwise with cell lines already expressing Cas9. Browse the full kinome gRNA library at http://www.addgene.org/pooled-library/broadgpp-human-kinome/ or visit http://www.broadinstitute.org/rnai/public/ for detailed protocols and information.
How to cite: MYLK2 gRNA (BRDN0001162373) was a gift from John Doench & David Root (Addgene plasmid # 77236 ; http://n2t.net/addgene:77236 ; RRID:Addgene_77236)
