[The description below was written by a language model from this plasmid's Addgene catalogue record and pLannotate feature annotations shown in this document.]
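Description:
MYLK2 gRNA (BRDN0001162373) is a third-generation lentiviral CRISPR guide plasmid built on the lentiGuide-Puro backbone, designed to express a single guide RNA against human MYLK2, the gene also known as skMLCK (skeletal muscle myosin light chain kinase). It is propagated in E. coli as a high-copy plasmid through a ColE1/pUC-type origin with ampicillin selection (AmpR, β-lactamase). The backbone also carries an f1 origin, an SV40 origin and remnants of lac and phage promoter elements from the parental cloning vector.

The transfer cassette is organised as a self-inactivating HIV-1 vector. An RSV promoter drives a truncated 5' LTR in place of the native U3, making genomic RNA production Tat-independent. This is followed by the Ψ packaging signal with a partial gag sequence, the Rev response element for nuclear export of the unspliced vector RNA, and a cPPT/CTS. The ΔU3 3' LTR disables LTR promoter activity after integration. Within this frame, a human U6 RNA polymerase III promoter drives the MYLK2-specific spacer fused to the Streptococcus pyogenes Cas9 gRNA scaffold. A separate EF-1α core promoter with its intron A expresses puromycin N-acetyltransferase, so transduced mammalian cells can be selected with puromycin. A WPRE downstream enhances transcript expression.

The plasmid does not encode Cas9, so it is meant to be used with a separate Cas9 vector or in cells that already express Cas9 to knock out MYLK2. The guide was designed against a MYLK2 RefSeq transcript. It belongs to a human kinome gRNA collection associated with work on optimising sgRNA design for on-target activity and reduced off-target effects.
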