Features (pLannotate 1.2.2; 29 found; start..end, strand, type, name):
     14..80      +  CDS            small t antigen (fragment): SV40 (simian virus 40) small t antigen
    106..317     +  promoter       EF-1α core promoter: core promoter for human elongation factor EF-1α
    318..1256    +  intron         EF-1α intron A: intron upstream of the start codon of human EF-1α
   1278..1877    +  CDS            PuroR (fragment): puromycin N-acetyltransferase; pac from Streptomyces; confers resistance to puromycin
   1893..2481    +  misc_feature   WPRE: woodchuck hepatitis virus posttranscriptional regulatory element
   2532..2551    +  misc_feature   cPPT/CTS (fragment): central polypurine tract and central termination sequence of HIV-1
   2553..2786    +  LTR            3' LTR (ΔU3): self-inactivating 3' long terminal repeat (LTR) from HIV-1
   2864..2985    +  polyA_signal   SV40 poly(A) signal: SV40 polyadenylation signal
   3025..3160    +  rep_origin     SV40 ori: SV40 origin of replication
   3181..3199    -  promoter       T7 promoter: promoter for bacteriophage T7 RNA polymerase
   3207..3362    +  CDS            lacZα (fragment): LacZα fragment of β-galactosidase; lacZ fragment
   3367..3795    +  rep_origin     f1 ori (sequence partly withheld): f1 bacteriophage origin of replication; arrow indicates direction of (+) strand synthesis
   3848..3952    +  promoter       AmpR promoter: bla
   3953..4813    +  CDS            AmpR: β-lactamase; bla; confers resistance to ampicillin, carbenicillin, and related antibiotics
   4984..5572    +  rep_origin     ori: high-copy-number ColE1/pMB1/pBR322/pUC origin of replication
   5755..5847    +  CDS            lacI (fragment): lac repressor; lacI; The lac repressor binds to the lac operator to inhibit transcription in E. coli. This inhibition can be relieved by adding lactose or isopropyl-β-D-thiogalactopyranoside (IPTG).
   5860..5881    +  protein_bind   CAP binding site: CAP binding activates transcription in the presence of cAMP. E. coli catabolite activator protein
   5896..5926    +  promoter       lac promoter: promoter for the E. coli lac operon
   5934..5950    +  protein_bind   lac operator: The lac repressor binds to the lac operator to inhibit transcription in E. coli. This inhibition can be relieved by adding lactose or isopropyl-β-D-thiogalactopyranoside (IPTG). lac repressor encoded by lacI
   5995..6013    +  promoter       T3 promoter: promoter for bacteriophage T3 RNA polymerase
   6041..6267    +  promoter       RSV promoter: Rous sarcoma virus enhancer/promoter
   6268..6448    +  LTR            5' LTR (truncated): truncated 5' long terminal repeat (LTR) from HIV-1
   6495..6620    +  misc_feature   HIV-1 Ψ: packaging signal of human immunodeficiency virus type 1
   6604..6967    +  CDS            HIV-1 gag (fragment): gag protein from human immunodeficiency virus 1; gag
   7113..7346    +  misc_feature   RRE: The Rev response element (RRE) of HIV-1 allows for Rev-dependent mRNA export from the nucleus to the cytoplasm.
   7723..7749    +  CDS            Rev (fragment): human immunodeficiency virus 1 (HIV-1) Rev protein; rev; enhances nuclear export of unspliced and incompletely spliced viral mRNAs
   7753..7993    +  promoter       U6 promoter: RNA polymerase III promoter for human U6 snRNA
   8023..8098    +  misc_RNA       gRNA scaffold: guide RNA scaffold for the Streptococcus pyogenes CRISPR/Cas9 system
   8154..8271    +  misc_feature   cPPT/CTS: central polypurine tract and central termination sequence of HIV-1
>Addgene plasmid #77236 | MYLK2 gRNA (BRDN0001162373) | addgene full sequence | sequence record 187374 | Addgene Assembled Sequence
CCCGGGTGCAAAGATGGATAAAGTTTTAAACAGAGAGGAATCTTTGCAGCTAATGGACCTTCTAGGTCTT
GAAAGGAGTGGGAATTGGCTCCGGTGCCCGTCAGTGGGCAGAGCGCACATCGCCCACAGTCCCCGAGAAG
TTGGGGGGAGGGGTCGGCAATTGATCCGGTGCCTAGAGAAGGTGGCGCGGGGTAAACTGGGAAAGTGATG
TCGTGTACTGGCTCCGCCTTTTTCCCGAGGGTGGGGGAGAACCGTATATAAGTGCAGTAGTCGCCGTGAA
CGTTCTTTTTCGCAACGGGTTTGCCGCCAGAACACAGGTAAGTGCCGTGTGTGGTTCCCGCGGGCCTGGC
CTCTTTACGGGTTATGGCCCTTGCGTGCCTTGAATTACTTCCACCTGGCTGCAGTACGTGATTCTTGATC
CCGAGCTTCGGGTTGGAAGTGGGTGGGAGAGTTCGAGGCCTTGCGCTTAAGGAGCCCCTTCGCCTCGTGC
TTGAGTTGAGGCCTGGCCTGGGCGCTGGGGCCGCCGCGTGCGAATCTGGTGGCACCTTCGCGCCTGTCTC
GCTGCTTTCGATAAGTCTCTAGCCATTTAAAATTTTTGATGACCTGCTGCGACGCTTTTTTTCTGGCAAG
ATAGTCTTGTAAATGCGGGCCAAGATCTGCACACTGGTATTTCGGTTTTTGGGGCCGCGGGCGGCGACGG
GGCCCGTGCGTCCCAGCGCACATGTTCGGCGAGGCGGGGCCTGCGAGCGCGGCCACCGAGAATCGGACGG
GGGTAGTCTCAAGCTGGCCGGCCTGCTCTGGTGCCTGGCCTCGCGCCGCCGTGTATCGCCCCGCCCTGGG
CGGCAAGGCTGGCCCGGTCGGCACCAGTTGCGTGAGCGGAAAGATGGCCGCTTCCCGGCCCTGCTGCAGG
GAGCTCAAAATGGAGGACGCGGCGCTCGGGAGAGCGGGCGGGTGAGTCACCCACACAAAGGAAAAGGGCC
TTTCCGTCCTCAGCCGTCGCTTCATGTGACTCCACGGAGTACCGGGCGCCGTCCAGGCACCTCGATTAGT
TCTCGAGCTTTTGGAGTACGTCGTCTTTAGGTTGGGGGGAGGGGTTTTATGCGATGGAGTTTCCCCACAC
TGAGTGGGTGGAGACTGAAGTTAGGCCAGCTTGGCACTTGATGTAATTCTCCTTGGAATTTGCCCTTTTT
GAGTTTGGATCTTGGTTCATTCTCAAGCCTCAGACAGTGGTTCAAAGTTTTTTTCTTCCATTTCAGGTGT
CGTGACGTACGGCCACCATGACCGAGTACAAGCCCACGGTGCGCCTCGCCACCCGCGACGACGTCCCCAG
GGCCGTACGCACCCTCGCCGCCGCGTTCGCCGACTACCCCGCCACGCGCCACACCGTCGATCCGGACCGC
CACATCGAGCGGGTCACCGAGCTGCAAGAACTCTTCCTCACGCGCGTCGGGCTCGACATCGGCAAGGTGT
GGGTCGCGGACGACGGCGCCGCCGTGGCGGTCTGGACCACGCCGGAGAGCGTCGAAGCGGGGGCGGTGTT
CGCCGAGATCGGCCCGCGCATGGCCGAGTTGAGCGGTTCCCGGCTGGCCGCGCAGCAACAGATGGAAGGC
CTCCTGGCGCCGCACCGGCCCAAGGAGCCCGCGTGGTTCCTGGCCACCGTCGGAGTCTCGCCCGACCACC
AGGGCAAGGGTCTGGGCAGCGCCGTCGTGCTCCCCGGAGTGGAGGCGGCCGAGCGCGCCGGGGTGCCCGC
CTTCCTGGAGACCTCCGCGCCCCGCAACCTCCCCTTCTACGAGCGGCTCGGCTTCACCGTCACCGCCGAC
GTCGAGGTGCCCGAAGGACCGCGCACCTGGTGCATGACCCGCAAGCCCGGTGCCTGAACGCGTTAAGTCG
ACAATCAACCTCTGGATTACAAAATTTGTGAAAGATTGACTGGTATTCTTAACTATGTTGCTCCTTTTAC
GCTATGTGGATACGCTGCTTTAATGCCTTTGTATCATGCTATTGCTTCCCGTATGGCTTTCATTTTCTCC
TCCTTGTATAAATCCTGGTTGCTGTCTCTTTATGAGGAGTTGTGGCCCGTTGTCAGGCAACGTGGCGTGG
TGTGCACTGTGTTTGCTGACGCAACCCCCACTGGTTGGGGCATTGCCACCACCTGTCAGCTCCTTTCCGG
GACTTTCGCTTTCCCCCTCCCTATTGCCACGGCGGAACTCATCGCCGCCTGCCTTGCCCGCTGCTGGACA
GGGGCTCGGCTGTTGGGCACTGACAATTCCGTGGTGTTGTCGGGGAAATCATCGTCCTTTCCTTGGCTGC
TCGCCTGTGTTGCCACCTGGATTCTGCGCGGGACGTCCTTCTGCTACGTCCCTTCGGCCCTCAATCCAGC
GGACCTTCCTTCCCGCGGCCTGCTGCCGGCTCTGCGGCCTCTTCCGCGTCTTCGCCTTCGCCCTCAGACG
AGTCGGATCTCCCTTTGGGCCGCCTCCCCGCGTCGACTTTAAGACCAATGACTTACAAGGCAGCTGTAGA
TCTTAGCCACTTTTTAAAAGAAAAGGGGGGACTGGAAGGGCTAATTCACTCCCAACGAAGACAAGATCTG
CTTTTTGCTTGTACTGGGTCTCTCTGGTTAGACCAGATCTGAGCCTGGGAGCTCTCTGGCTAACTAGGGA
ACCCACTGCTTAAGCCTCAATAAAGCTTGCCTTGAGTGCTTCAAGTAGTGTGTGCCCGTCTGTTGTGTGA
CTCTGGTAACTAGAGATCCCTCAGACCCTTTTAGTCAGTGTGGAAAATCTCTAGCAGTACGTATAGTAGT
TCATGTCATCTTATTATTCAGTATTTATAACTTGCAAAGAAATGAATATCAGAGAGTGAGAGGAACTTGT
TTATTGCAGCTTATAATGGTTACAAATAAAGCAATAGCATCACAAATTTCACAAATAAAGCATTTTTTTC
ACTGCATTCTAGTTGTGGTTTGTCCAAACTCATCAATGTATCTTATCATGTCTGGCTCTAGCTATCCCGC
CCCTAACTCCGCCCATCCCGCCCCTAACTCCGCCCAGTTCCGCCCATTCTCCGCCCCATGGCTGACTAAT
TTTTTTTATTTATGCAGAGGCCGAGGCCGCCTCGGCCTCTGAGCTATTCCAGAAGTAGTGAGGAGGCTTT
TTTGGAGGCCTAGGGACGTACCCAATTCGCCCTATAGTGAGTCGTATTACGCGCGCTCACTGGCCGTCGT
TTTACAACGTCGTGACTGGGAAAACCCTGGCGTTACCCAACTTAATCGCCTTGCAGCACATCCCCCTTTC
GCCAGCTGGCGTAATAGCGAAGAGGCCCGCACCGATCGCCCTTCCCAACAGTTGCGCAGCCTGAATGGCG
AATGGG
[124 nt withheld, positions 3367-3490]
C
[91 nt withheld, positions 3492-3582]
A
[49 nt withheld, positions 3584-3632]
CCTTTGACGTTGGAGTCCACGTTCTTT
[37 nt withheld, positions 3660-3696]
ACCCTATCTCGGTCTATTCTTTTGATTTATAAGGGATTTTGCCGATTTCGGCCTATTGGTTAAAAAATGA
GCTGATTTAACAAAAATTTAACGCGAATTTTAACAAAATATTAACGCTTACAATTTAGGTGGCACTTTTC
GGGGAAATGTGCGCGGAACCCCTATTTGTTTATTTTTCTAAATACATTCAAATATGTATCCGCTCATGAG
ACAATAACCCTGATAAATGCTTCAATAATATTGAAAAAGGAAGAGTATGAGTATTCAACATTTCCGTGTC
GCCCTTATTCCCTTTTTTGCGGCATTTTGCCTTCCTGTTTTTGCTCACCCAGAAACGCTGGTGAAAGTAA
AAGATGCTGAAGATCAGTTGGGTGCACGAGTGGGTTACATCGAACTGGATCTCAACAGCGGTAAGATCCT
TGAGAGTTTTCGCCCCGAAGAACGTTTTCCAATGATGAGCACTTTTAAAGTTCTGCTATGTGGCGCGGTA
TTATCCCGTATTGACGCCGGGCAAGAGCAACTCGGTCGCCGCATACACTATTCTCAGAATGACTTGGTTG
AGTACTCACCAGTCACAGAAAAGCATCTTACGGATGGCATGACAGTAAGAGAATTATGCAGTGCTGCCAT
AACCATGAGTGATAACACTGCGGCCAACTTACTTCTGACAACGATCGGAGGACCGAAGGAGCTAACCGCT
TTTTTGCACAACATGGGGGATCATGTAACTCGCCTTGATCGTTGGGAACCGGAGCTGAATGAAGCCATAC
CAAACGACGAGCGTGACACCACGATGCCTGTAGCAATGGCAACAACGTTGCGCAAACTATTAACTGGCGA
ACTACTTACTCTAGCTTCCCGGCAACAATTAATAGACTGGATGGAGGCGGATAAAGTTGCAGGACCACTT
CTGCGCTCGGCCCTTCCGGCTGGCTGGTTTATTGCTGATAAATCTGGAGCCGGTGAGCGTGGGTCTCGCG
GTATCATTGCAGCACTGGGGCCAGATGGTAAGCCCTCCCGTATCGTAGTTATCTACACGACGGGGAGTCA
GGCAACTATGGATGAACGAAATAGACAGATCGCTGAGATAGGTGCCTCACTGATTAAGCATTGGTAACTG
TCAGACCAAGTTTACTCATATATACTTTAGATTGATTTAAAACTTCATTTTTAATTTAAAAGGATCTAGG
TGAAGATCCTTTTTGATAATCTCATGACCAAAATCCCTTAACGTGAGTTTTCGTTCCACTGAGCGTCAGA
CCCCGTAGAAAAGATCAAAGGATCTTCTTGAGATCCTTTTTTTCTGCGCGTAATCTGCTGCTTGCAAACA
AAAAAACCACCGCTACCAGCGGTGGTTTGTTTGCCGGATCAAGAGCTACCAACTCTTTTTCCGAAGGTAA
CTGGCTTCAGCAGAGCGCAGATACCAAATACTGTTCTTCTAGTGTAGCCGTAGTTAGGCCACCACTTCAA
GAACTCTGTAGCACCGCCTACATACCTCGCTCTGCTAATCCTGTTACCAGTGGCTGCTGCCAGTGGCGAT
AAGTCGTGTCTTACCGGGTTGGACTCAAGACGATAGTTACCGGATAAGGCGCAGCGGTCGGGCTGAACGG
GGGGTTCGTGCACACAGCCCAGCTTGGAGCGAACGACCTACACCGAACTGAGATACCTACAGCGTGAGCT
ATGAGAAAGCGCCACGCTTCCCGAAGGGAGAAAGGCGGACAGGTATCCGGTAAGCGGCAGGGTCGGAACA
GGAGAGCGCACGAGGGAGCTTCCAGGGGGAAACGCCTGGTATCTTTATAGTCCTGTCGGGTTTCGCCACC
TCTGACTTGAGCGTCGATTTTTGTGATGCTCGTCAGGGGGGCGGAGCCTATGGAAAAACGCCAGCAACGC
GGCCTTTTTACGGTTCCTGGCCTTTTGCTGGCCTTTTGCTCACATGTTCTTTCCTGCGTTATCCCCTGAT
TCTGTGGATAACCGTATTACCGCCTTTGAGTGAGCTGATACCGCTCGCCGCAGCCGAACGACCGAGCGCA
GCGAGTCAGTGAGCGAGGAAGCGGAAGAGCGCCCAATACGCAAACCGCCTCTCCCCGCGCGTTGGCCGAT
TCATTAATGCAGCTGGCACGACAGGTTTCCCGACTGGAAAGCGGGCAGTGAGCGCAACGCAATTAATGTG
AGTTAGCTCACTCATTAGGCACCCCAGGCTTTACACTTTATGCTTCCGGCTCGTATGTTGTGTGGAATTG
TGAGCGGATAACAATTTCACACAGGAAACAGCTATGACCATGATTACGCCAAGCGCGCAATTAACCCTCA
CTAAAGGGAACAAAAGCTGGAGCTGCAAGCTTAATGTAGTCTTATGCAATACTCTTGTAGTCTTGCAACA
TGGTAACGATGAGTTAGCAACATGCCTTACAAGGAGAGAAAAAGCACCGTGCATGCCGATTGGTGGAAGT
AAGGTGGTACGATCGTGCCTTATTAGGAAGGCAACAGACGGGTCTGACATGGATTGGACGAACCACTGAA
TTGCCGCATTGCAGAGATATTGTATTTAAGTGCCTAGCTCGATACATAAACGGGTCTCTCTGGTTAGACC
AGATCTGAGCCTGGGAGCTCTCTGGCTAACTAGGGAACCCACTGCTTAAGCCTCAATAAAGCTTGCCTTG
AGTGCTTCAAGTAGTGTGTGCCCGTCTGTTGTGTGACTCTGGTAACTAGAGATCCCTCAGACCCTTTTAG
TCAGTGTGGAAAATCTCTAGCAGTGGCGCCCGAACAGGGACTTGAAAGCGAAAGGGAAACCAGAGGAGCT
CTCTCGACGCAGGACTCGGCTTGCTGAAGCGCGCACGGCAAGAGGCGAGGGGCGGCGACTGGTGAGTACG
CCAAAAATTTTGACTAGCGGAGGCTAGAAGGAGAGAGATGGGTGCGAGAGCGTCAGTATTAAGCGGGGGA
GAATTAGATCGCGATGGGAAAAAATTCGGTTAAGGCCAGGGGGAAAGAAAAAATATAAATTAAAACATAT
AGTATGGGCAAGCAGGGAGCTAGAACGATTCGCAGTTAATCCTGGCCTGTTAGAAACATCAGAAGGCTGT
AGACAAATACTGGGACAGCTACAACCATCCCTTCAGACAGGATCAGAAGAACTTAGATCATTATATAATA
CAGTAGCAACCCTCTATTGTGTGCATCAAAGGATAGAGATAAAAGACACCAAGGAAGCTTTAGACAAGAT
AGAGGAAGAGCAAAACAAAAGTAAGACCACCGCACAGCAAGCGGCCGCTGATCTTCAGACCTGGAGGAGG
AGATATGAGGGACAATTGGAGAAGTGAATTATATAAATATAAAGTAGTAAAAATTGAACCATTAGGAGTA
GCACCCACCAAGGCAAAGAGAAGAGTGGTGCAGAGAGAAAAAAGAGCAGTGGGAATAGGAGCTTTGTTCC
TTGGGTTCTTGGGAGCAGCAGGAAGCACTATGGGCGCAGCGTCAATGACGCTGACGGTACAGGCCAGACA
ATTATTGTCTGGTATAGTGCAGCAGCAGAACAATTTGCTGAGGGCTATTGAGGCGCAACAGCATCTGTTG
CAACTCACAGTCTGGGGCATCAAGCAGCTCCAGGCAAGAATCCTGGCTGTGGAAAGATACCTAAAGGATC
AACAGCTCCTGGGGATTTGGGGTTGCTCTGGAAAACTCATTTGCACCACTGCTGTGCCTTGGAATGCTAG
TTGGAGTAATAAATCTCTGGAACAGATTTGGAATCACACGACCTGGATGGAGTGGGACAGAGAAATTAAC
AATTACACAAGCTTAATACACTCCTTAATTGAAGAATCGCAAAACCAGCAAGAAAAGAATGAACAAGAAT
TATTGGAATTAGATAAATGGGCAAGTTTGTGGAATTGGTTTAACATAACAAATTGGCTGTGGTATATAAA
ATTATTCATAATGATAGTAGGAGGCTTGGTAGGTTTAAGAATAGTTTTTGCTGTACTTTCTATAGTGAAT
AGAGTTAGGCAGGGATATTCACCATTATCGTTTCAGACCCACCTCCCAACCCCGAGGGGACCCAGAGAGG
GCCTATTTCCCATGATTCCTTCATATTTGCATATACGATACAAGGCTGTTAGAGAGATAATTAGAATTAA
TTTGACTGTAAACACAAAGATATTAGTACAAAATACGTGACGTAGAAAGTAATAATTTCTTGGGTAGTTT
GCAGTTTTAAAATTATGTTTTAAAATGGACTATCATATGCTTACCGTAACTTGAAAGTATTTCGATTTCT
TGGCTTTATATATCTTGTGGAAAGGACGAAACACCGCTGGAACTCAATCCCCCTCGGTTTTAGAGCTAGA
AATAGCAAGTTAAAATAAGGCTAGTCCGTTATCAACTTGAAAAAGTGGCACCGAGTCGGTGCTTTTTTAA
GCTTGGCGTAACTAGATCTTGAGACAAATGGCAGTATTCATCCACAATTTTAAAAGAAAAGGGGGGATTG
GGGGGTACAGTGCAGGGGAAAGAATAGTAGACATAATAGCAACAGACATACAAACTAAAGAATTACAAAA
ACAAATTACAAAAATTCAAAATTTTCGGGTTTATTACAGGGACAGCAGAGATCCACTTTGGCGCCGGCTC
GAGGGGG
