>Addgene plasmid #77236 | MYLK2 gRNA (BRDN0001162373) | depositor partial sequence | sequence record 144696 | Target Sequence
CTGGAACTCAATCCCCCTCG
