>Addgene plasmid #77236 | MYLK2 gRNA (BRDN0001162373) | addgene partial sequence | sequence record 187373 | hU6-F
GAAAGTAATAATTTCTTGGGTAGTTTGCAGTTTTAAAATTATGTTTTAAAATGGACTATCATATGCTTAC
CGTAACTTGAAAGTATTTCGATTTCTTGGCTTTATATATCTTGTGGAAAGGACGAAACACCGCTGGAACT
CAATCCCCCTCGGTTTTAGAGCTAGAAATAGCAAGTTAAAATAAGGCTAGTCCGTTATCAACTTGAAAAA
GTGGCACCGAGTCGGTGCTTTTTTAAGCTTGGCGTAACTAGATCTTGAGACAAATGGCAGTATTCATCCA
CAATTTTAAAAGAAAAGGGGGGATTGGGGGGTACAGTGCAGGGGAAAGAATAGTAGACATAATAGCAACA
GACATACAAACTAAAGAATTACAAAAACAAATTACAAAAATTCAAAATTTTCGGGTTTATTACAGGGACA
GCAGAGATCCACTTTGGCGCCGGCTCGAGGGGGCCCGGGTGCAAAGATGGATAAAGTTTTAAACAGAGAG
GAATCTTTGCAGCTAATGGACCTTCTAGGTCTTGAAAGGAGTGGGAATTGGCTCCGGTGCCCGTCAGTGG
GCAGAGCGCA
